Addgene plasmid #36842: TAL2453
Depositing lab: Keith Joung. Depositing organization: Massachusetts General Hospital. Publication: FLASH assembly of TALENs for high-throughput genome editing. Reyon D, Tsai SQ, Khayter C, Foden JA, Sander JD, Joung JK. Nat Biotechnol. 2012 Apr 8. doi: 10.1038/nbt.2170. PubMed 22484455.
Backbone
  Vector backbone: JDS70
  Backbone manufacturer: Joung lab (Addgene Plasmid # 32285)
  Backbone size w/o insert (bp): 6447
  Vector type: Mammalian, T7 for in vitro mRNA synthesis
Growth in bacteria
  Bacterial resistance: Ampicillin, 100 μg/mL
  Growth temperature: 37°C
  Growth strain: XL1 Blue
  Copy number: High Copy
Gene/Insert
  Gene/Insert name: RUNX1-TALEN_Right (alt name: RUNX1)
  Species: H. sapiens (human)
  Insert size (bp): 1640
  Entrez Gene: Runx1 (a.k.a. AML1, CBF-alpha-2, Cbfa2, Pebp2a2, Pebpa2b)
  Promoter: CMV
  Tag / fusion protein: 3X Flag (N terminal on backbone); WT FOKI (C terminal on backbone)
  Cloning method: Restriction Enzyme; 5′ cloning site BsmBI (destroyed during cloning); 3′ cloning site BsmBI (destroyed during cloning)
  Sequencing primers: 5′ CMV-F; 3′ BGH-rev
Terms and licenses: Academic/Nonprofit Terms; Industry Terms: Not Available to Industry
Depositor comments: Target binding site: TACGAAGGAAATGACTCA It is strongly recommended that users perform a diagnostic digest to verify this plasmid prior to use. For example, a double digest of the plasmid with BamHI and KpnI should result in two bands at 2.2kb and 5.9kb.
How to cite: TAL2453 was a gift from Keith Joung (Addgene plasmid # 36842 ; http://n2t.net/addgene:36842 ; RRID:Addgene_36842)
