[The description below was written by a language model from this plasmid's Addgene catalogue record.]
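Description:
TAL2453 is a mammalian expression plasmid encoding the right-hand monomer of a TALE nuclease (TALEN) pair directed against the human RUNX1 gene. It is built on the JDS70 backbone, a roughly 6.4 kb TALEN expression vector, into which a roughly 1.6 kb array of TAL effector repeats was inserted by restriction cloning at BsmBI sites that were destroyed in the process. The repeat array was produced by the FLASH assembly method, a high-throughput approach for building custom TALE repeat arrays. The plasmid is maintained in E. coli as a high-copy construct under ampicillin selection. The record does not name the origin of replication, and no feature table is provided.

The backbone supplies the invariant parts of the nuclease, so that the inserted repeats complete an open reading frame carrying an N-terminal 3X FLAG tag and a C-terminal wild-type FokI cleavage domain. The repeat array determines DNA-binding specificity for an 18-nucleotide half-site in RUNX1. The FLAG tag allows detection of the expressed protein. Because FokI cuts only as a dimer, this construct is intended to be used with a matching left-hand RUNX1 TALEN that binds the opposite strand across a spacer, so that the two FokI domains come together and make a double-strand break at the target.

Expression in mammalian cells is driven by the CMV promoter. The vector type also indicates a T7 promoter, which allows in vitro transcription of TALEN mRNA. The listed BGH reverse sequencing primer suggests a BGH polyadenylation region downstream of the coding sequence. Typical use is targeted mutagenesis or genome editing at the endogenous RUNX1 locus in human cells.
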