>Addgene plasmid #36842 | TAL2453 | depositor partial sequence | sequence record 46035 | TAL2453 sequence 1640 bps
GAACCTGACCCCAGACCAGGTAGTCGCAATCGCGTCGAACATTGGGGGAAAGCAAGCCCTGGAAACCGTG
CAAAGGTTGTTGCCGGTCCTTTGTCAAGACCACGGCCTTACACCGGAGCAAGTCGTGGCCATTGCATCCC
ACGACGGTGGCAAACAGGCTCTTGAGACGGTTCAGAGACTTCTCCCAGTTCTCTGTCAAGCCCACGGGCT
GACTCCCGATCAAGTTGTAGCGATTGCGAATAACAATGGAGGGAAACAAGCATTGGAGACTGTCCAACGG
CTCCTTCCCGTGTTGTGTCAAGCCCACGGTTTGACGCCTGCACAAGTGGTCGCCATCGCCTCCAATATTG
GCGGTAAGCAGGCGCTGGAAACAGTACAGCGCCTGCTGCCTGTACTGTGCCAGGATCATGGACTGACCCC
AGACCAGGTAGTCGCAATCGCGTCGAACATTGGGGGAAAGCAAGCCCTGGAAACCGTGCAAAGGTTGTTG
CCGGTCCTTTGTCAAGACCACGGCCTTACACCGGAGCAAGTCGTGGCCATTGCAAATAATAACGGTGGCA
AACAGGCTCTTGAGACGGTTCAGAGACTTCTCCCAGTTCTCTGTCAAGCCCACGGGCTGACTCCCGATCA
AGTTGTAGCGATTGCGAATAACAATGGAGGGAAACAAGCATTGGAGACTGTCCAACGGCTCCTTCCCGTG
TTGTGTCAAGCCCACGGTTTGACGCCTGCACAAGTGGTCGCCATCGCCTCCAATATTGGCGGTAAGCAGG
CGCTGGAAACAGTACAGCGCCTGCTGCCTGTACTGTGCCAGGATCATGGACTGACCCCAGACCAGGTAGT
CGCAATCGCGTCGAACATTGGGGGAAAGCAAGCCCTGGAAACCGTGCAAAGGTTGTTGCCGGTCCTTTGT
CAAGACCACGGCCTTACACCGGAGCAAGTCGTGGCCATTGCAAGCAACATCGGTGGCAAACAGGCTCTTG
AGACGGTTCAGAGACTTCTCCCAGTTCTCTGTCAAGCCCACGGGCTGACTCCCGATCAAGTTGTAGCGAT
TGCGTCCAACGGTGGAGGGAAACAAGCATTGGAGACTGTCCAACGGCTCCTTCCCGTGTTGTGTCAAGCC
CACGGTTTGACGCCTGCACAAGTGGTCGCCATCGCCAACAACAACGGCGGTAAGCAGGCGCTGGAAACAG
TACAGCGCCTGCTGCCTGTACTGTGCCAGGATCATGGACTGACCCCAGACCAGGTAGTCGCAATCGCGTC
GAACATTGGGGGAAAGCAAGCCCTGGAAACCGTGCAAAGGTTGTTGCCGGTCCTTTGTCAAGACCACGGC
CTTACACCGGAGCAAGTCGTGGCCATTGCATCCCACGACGGTGGCAAACAGGCTCTTGAGACGGTTCAGA
GACTTCTCCCAGTTCTCTGTCAAGCCCACGGGCTGACTCCCGATCAAGTTGTAGCGATTGCGTCCAACGG
TGGAGGGAAACAAGCATTGGAGACTGTCCAACGGCTCCTTCCCGTGTTGTGTCAAGCCCACGGTTTGACG
CCTGCACAAGTGGTCGCCATCGCCAGCCATGATGGCGGTAAGCAGGCGCTGGAAACAGTACAGCGCCTGC
TGCCTGTACTGTGCCAGGATCATGGACTGA
