>Addgene plasmid #36842 | TAL2453 | addgene partial sequence | sequence record 54482 | JDS-TALEN-F 5'-TAGGGGTCGGTAAACAGTGG-3'
GCGGGTGAGCTTAGGGGGCCTCCGCTCCAGCTCGACACCGGGCAGCTGCTGAAGATCGCGAAGAGAGGGG
GAGTAACAGCGGTAGAGGCAGTGCACGCCTGGCGCAATGCGCTCACCGGGGCCCCCTTGAACCTGACCCC
AGACCAGGTAGTCGCAATCGCGTCGAACATTGGGGGAAAGCAAGCCCTGGAAACCGTGCAAAGGTTGTTG
CCGGTCCTTTGTCAAGACCACGGCCTTACACCGGAGCAAGTCGTGGCCATTGCATCCCACGACGGTGGCA
AACAGGCTCTTGAGACGGTTCAGAGACTTCTCCCAGTTCTCTGTCAAGCCCACGGGCTGACTCCCGATCA
AGTTGTAGCGATTGCGAATAACAATGGAGGGAAACAAGCATTGGAGACTGTCCAACGGCTCCTTCCCGTG
TTGTGTCAAGCCCACGGTTTGACGCCTGCACAAGTGGTCGCCATCGCCTCCAATATTGGCGGTAAGCAGG
CGCTGGAAACAGTACAGCGCCTGCTGCCTGTACTGTGCCAGGATCATGGACTGACCCCAGACCAGGTAGT
CGCAATCGCGTCGAACATTGGGGGAAAGCAAGCCCTGGAAACCGTGCAAAGGTTGTTGCCGGTCCTTTGT
CAAGACCACGGCCTTACACCGGAGCAAGTCGTGGCCATTGCAAATAATAACGGTGGCAAACAGGCTCTTG
AGACGGTTCAGAGACTTCTCCCAGTTCTCTGTCAAGCCCACGGGCTGACTCCCGATCAAGTTGTAGCGAT
TGCGA
