>Addgene plasmid #36842 | TAL2453 | addgene partial sequence | sequence record 54483 | CMV-F 5'-CGCAAATGGGCGGTAGGCGTG-3'
GAGAACCCACTGCTTACTGGCTTATCGAAATTAATACGACTCACTATAGGGAGACCCAAGCTGGCTAGCA
CCATGGACTACAAAGACCATGACGGTGATTATAAAGATCATGACATCGATTACAAGGATGACGATGACAA
GATGGCCCCCAAGAAGAAGAGGAAGGTGGGCATTCACCGCGGGGTACCTATGGTGGACTTGAGGACACTC
GGTTATTCGCAACAGCAACAGGAGAAAATCAAGCCTAAGGTCAGGAGCACCGTCGCGCAACACCACGAGG
CGCTTGTGGGGCATGGCTTCACTCATGCGCATATTGTCGCGCTTTCACAGCACCCTGCGGCGCTTGGGAC
GGTGGCTGTCAAATACCAAGATATGATTGCGGCCCTGCCCGAAGCCACGCACGAGGCAATTGTAGGGGTC
GGTAAACAGTGGTCGGGAGCGCGAGCACTTGAGGCGCTGCTGACTGTGGCGGGTGAGCTTAGGGGGCCTC
CGCTCCAGCTCGACACCGGGCAGCTGCTGAAGATCGCGAAGAGAGGGGGAGTAACAGCGGTAGAGGCAGT
GCACGCCTGGCGCAATGCGCTCACCGGGGCCCCCTTGAACCTGACCCCAGACCAGGTAGTCGCAATCGCG
TCGAACATTGGGGGAAAGCAAGCCCTGGAAACCGTGCAAAGGTTGTTGCCGGTCCTTTGTCAAGACCACG
GCCTTACACCGGAGCAAGTCGTGGCCATTGCATCCCACGACGGTGGCAAACAGGCTCTTGAGACGGTT
